>Addgene plasmid #247388 | cwby0038 | addgene full sequence | sequence record 493111 | Addgene NGS Result
ACTCCTGCATTAGGAAGCAGCCCAGTAGTAGGTTGAGGCCGTTGAGCACCGCCGCCGCAAGGAATGGTGC
ATGCAAGGAGATGGCGCCCAACAGTCCCCCGGCCACGGGGCCTGCCACCATACCCACGCCGAAACAAGCG
CTCATGAGCCCGAAGTGGCGAGCCCGATCTTCCCCATCGGTGATGTCGGCGATATAGGCGCCAGCAACCG
CACCTGTGGCGCCGGTGATGCCGGCCACGATGCGTCCGGCGTAGAGGATCGAGATCGATCTCGATCCCGC
GAAATTAATACGACTCACTATAGGGGAATTGTGAGCGGATAACAATTCCCCTCTAGAAATAATTTTGTTT
AACTTTAAGAAGGAGATATACATATGTCAGGAGGAGACCGAAAGCGTATTACAGTGACAGTTGACAGCGA
CAGCTATCAGTTGCTCAAGGCATATATGATGTCAATATCTCCGGTCTGGTATGCACAACCAAGAATGAAG
CCCATGCAGTTTAAGGTTTACACCTATAAAAGAGAGAGCCGTTATCGTCTGTTTGTGGATGTACAGAGTG
ATATTATTGACACGCCCGGGCGACGGATGGTGATCCCCCTGGCCAGTGCACGTCTGCTGTCAGATAAAGT
CTCCCGTGAACTTTACCCGGTGGTGCATATCGGGGATGAAAGCTGGCGCATGATGACCACCGATATGGCC
AGTGTGCCGGTTTCCGTTATCGGGGAAGAAGTGGCTGATCTCAGCCACCGCGAAAATGACATCAAAAACG
CCATTAACCTGATGTTCTGGGGAATATGAACGGTCTCGTTCCGGTGTGGATGAGAAAGAAGTGAAAGAAC
GCTTCGAAGAAATTGAAAGCCGCCTGGAAGAACTGGAAAGCAAAGTTCGCGAAGTGGAAAAGAAAGTCGA
GGAAGTGAAGAAAGAAAGCGACGAAAAGATCGATCAGCTGAAAACCGAATTCGAAACCAAATACAACCAG
ATCAACAACGAAATCAACACCCTGAAGAACGGATCACATCATTGGGGCAGCACCCACCACCACCACCACC
ACTAATGAGATCCGGCTGCTAACAAAGCCCGAAAGGAAGCTGAGTTGGCTGCTGCCACCGCTGAGCAATA
ACTAGCATAACCCCTTGGGGCCTCTAAACGGGTCTTGAGGGGTTTTTTGCTGAAAGGAGGAACTATATCC
GGATTGGCGAATGGG
[124 nt withheld, positions 1206-1329]
C
[91 nt withheld, positions 1331-1421]
A
[49 nt withheld, positions 1423-1471]
CCTTTGACGTTGGAGTCCACGTTCTTT
[37 nt withheld, positions 1499-1535]
ACCCTATCTCGGTCTATTCTTTTGATTTATAAGGGATTTTGCCGATTTCGGCCTATTGGTTAAAAAATGA
GCTGATTTAACAAAAATTTAACGCGAATTTTAACAAAATATTAACGCTTACAATTTAGGTGGCACTTTTC
GGGGAAATGTGCGCGGAACCCCTATTTGTTTATTTTTCTAAATACATTCAAATATGTATCCGCTCATGAA
TTAATTCTTAGAAAAACTCATCGAGCATCAAATGAAACTGCAATTTATTCATATCAGGATTATCAATACC
ATATTTTTGAAAAAGCCGTTTCTGTAATGAAGGAGAAAACTCACCGAGGCAGTTCCATAGGATGGCAAGA
TCCTGGTATCGGTCTGCGATTCCGACTCGTCCAACATCAATACAACCTATTAATTTCCCCTCGTCAAAAA
TAAGGTTATCAAGTGAGAAATCACCATGAGTGACGACTGAATCCGGTGAGAATGGCAAAAGTTTATGCAT
TTCTTTCCAGACTTGTTCAACAGGCCAGCCATTACGCTCGTCATCAAAATCACTCGCATCAACCAAACCG
TTATTCATTCGTGATTGCGCCTGAGCGAGACGAAATACGCGATCGCTGTTAAAAGGACAATTACAAACAG
GAATCGAATGCAACCGGCGCAGGAACACTGCCAGCGCATCAACAATATTTTCACCTGAATCAGGATATTC
TTCTAATACCTGGAATGCTGTTTTCCCGGGGATCGCAGTGGTGAGTAACCATGCATCATCAGGAGTACGG
ATAAAATGCTTGATGGTCGGAAGAGGCATAAATTCCGTCAGCCAGTTTAGTCTGACCATCTCATCTGTAA
CATCATTGGCAACGCTACCTTTGCCATGTTTCAGAAACAACTCTGGCGCATCGGGCTTCCCATACAATCG
ATAGATTGTCGCACCTGATTGCCCGACATTATCGCGAGCCCATTTATACCCATATAAATCAGCATCCATG
TTGGAATTTAATCGCGGCCTAGAGCAAGACGTTTCCCGTTGAATATGGCTCATAACACCCCTTGTATTAC
TGTTTATGTAAGCAGACAGTTTTATTGTTCATGACCAAAATCCCTTAACGTGAGTTTTCGTTCCACTGAG
CGTCAGACCCCGTAGAAAAGATCAAAGGATCTTCTTGAGATCCTTTTTTTCTGCGCGTAATCTGCTGCTT
GCAAACAAAAAAACCACCGCTACCAGCGGTGGTTTGTTTGCCGGATCAAGAGCTACCAACTCTTTTTCCG
AAGGTAACTGGCTTCAGCAGAGCGCAGATACCAAATACTGTCCTTCTAGTGTAGCCGTAGTTAGGCCACC
ACTTCAAGAACTCTGTAGCACCGCCTACATACCTCGCTCTGCTAATCCTGTTACCAGTGGCTGCTGCCAG
TGGCGATAAGTCGTGTCTTACCGGGTTGGACTCAAGACGATAGTTACCGGATAAGGCGCAGCGGTCGGGC
TGAACGGGGGGTTCGTGCACACAGCCCAGCTTGGAGCGAACGACCTACACCGAACTGAGATACCTACAGC
GTGAGCTATGAGAAAGCGCCACGCTTCCCGAAGGGAGAAAGGCGGACAGGTATCCGGTAAGCGGCAGGGT
CGGAACAGGAGAGCGCACGAGGGAGCTTCCAGGGGGAAACGCCTGGTATCTTTATAGTCCTGTCGGGTTT
CGCCACCTCTGACTTGAGCGTCGATTTTTGTGATGCTCGTCAGGGGGGCGGAGCCTATGGAAAAACGCCA
GCAACGCGGCCTTTTTACGGTTCCTGGCCTTTTGCTGGCCTTTTGCTCACATGTTCTTTCCTGCGTTATC
CCCTGATTCTGTGGATAACCGTATTACCGCCTTTGAGTGAGCTGATACCGCTCGCCGCAGCCGAACGACC
GAGCGCAGCGAGTCAGTGAGCGAGGAAGCGGAAGAGCGCCTGATGCGGTATTTTCTCCTTACGCATCTGT
GCGGTATTTCACACCGCAATGGTGCACTCTCAGTACAATCTGCTCTGATGCCGCATAGTTAAGCCAGTAT
ACACTCCGCTATCGCTACGTGACTGGGTCATGGCTGCGCCCCGACACCCGCCAACACCCGCTGACGCGCC
CTGACGGGCTTGTCTGCTCCCGGCATCCGCTTACAGACAAGCTGTGACCGTCTCCGGGAGCTGCATGTGT
CAGAGGTTTTCACCGTCATCACCGAAACGCGCGAGGCAGCTGCGGTAAAGCTCATCAGCGTGGTCGTGAA
GCGATTCACAGATGTCTGCCTGTTCATCCGCGTCCAGCTCGTTGAGTTTCTCCAGAAGCGTTAATGTCTG
GCTTCTGATAAAGCGGGCCATGTTAAGGGCGGTTTTTTCCTGTTTGGTCACTGATGCCTCCGTGTAAGGG
GGATTTCTGTTCATGGGGGTAATGATACCGATGAAACGAGAGAGGATGCTCACGATACGGGTTACTGATG
ATGAACATGCCCGGTTACTGGAACGTTGTGAGGGTAAACAACTGGCGGTATGGATGCGGCGGGACCAGAG
AAAAATCACTCAGGGTCAATGCCAGCGCTTCGTTAATACAGATGTAGGTGTTCCACAGGGTAGCCAGCAG
CATCCTGCGATGCAGATCCGGAACATAATGGTGCAGGGCGCTGACTTCCGCGTTTCCAGACTTTACGAAA
CACGGAAACCGAAGACCATTCATGTTGTTGCTCAGGTCGCAGACGTTTTGCAGCAGCAGTCGCTTCACGT
TCGCTCGCGTATCGGTGATTCATTCTGCTAACCAGTAAGGCAACCCCGCCAGCCTAGCCGGGTCCTCAAC
GACAGGAGCACGATCATGCGCACCCGTGGGGCCGCCATGCCGGCGATAATGGCCTGCTTCTCGCCGAAAC
GTTTGGTGGCGGGACCAGTGACGAAGGCTTGAGCGAGGGCGTGCAAGATTCCGAATACCGCAAGCGACAG
GCCGATCATCGTCGCGCTCCAGCGAAAGCGGTCCTCGCCGAAAATGACCCAGAGCGCTGCCGGCACCTGT
CCTACGAGTTGCATGATAAAGAAGACAGTCATAAGTGCGGCGACGATAGTCATGCCCCGCGCCCACCGGA
AGGAGCTGACTGGGTTGAAGGCTCTCAAGGGCATCGGTCGAGATCCCGGTGCCTAATGAGTGAGCTAACT
TACATTAATTGCGTTGCGCTCACTGCCCGCTTTCCAGTCGGGAAACCTGTCGTGCCAGCTGCATTAATGA
ATCGGCCAACGCGCGGGGAGAGGCGGTTTGCGTATTGGGCGCCAGGGTGGTTTTTCTTTTCACCAGTGAG
ACGGGCAACAGCTGATTGCCCTTCACCGCCTGGCCCTGAGAGAGTTGCAGCAAGCGGTCCACGCTGGTTT
GCCCCAGCAGGCGAAAATCCTGTTTGATGGTGGTTAACGGCGGGATATAACATGAGCTGTCTTCGGTATC
GTCGTATCCCACTACCGAGATGTCCGCACCAACGCGCAGCCCGGACTCGGTAATGGCGCGCATTGCGCCC
AGCGCCATCTGATCGTTGGCAACCAGCATCGCAGTGGGAACGATGCCCTCATTCAGCATTTGCATGGTTT
GTTGAAAACCGGACATGGCACTCCAGTCGCCTTCCCGTTCCGCTATCGGCTGAATTTGATTGCGAGTGAG
ATATTTATGCCAGCCAGCCAGACGCAGACGCGCCGAGACAGAACTTAATGGGCCCGCTAACAGCGCGATT
TGCTGGTGACCCAATGCGACCAGATGCTCCACGCCCAGTCGCGTACCGTCTTCATGGGAGAAAATAATAC
TGTTGATGGGTGTCTGGTCAGAGACATCAAGAAATAACGCCGGAACATTAGTGCAGGCAGCTTCCACAGC
AATGGCATCCTGGTCATCCAGCGGATAGTTAATGATCAGCCCACTGACGCGTTGCGCGAGAAGATTGTGC
ACCGCCGCTTTACAGGCTTCGACGCCGCTTCGTTCTACCATCGACACCACCACGCTGGCACCCAGTTGAT
CGGCGCGAGATTTAATCGCCGCGACAATTTGCGACGGCGCGTGCAGGGCCAGACTGGAGGTGGCAACGCC
AATCAGCAACGACTGTTTGCCCGCCAGTTGTTGTGCCACGCGGTTGGGAATGTAATTCAGCTCCGCCATC
GCCGCTTCCACTTTTTCCCGCGTTTTCGCAGAAACGTGGCTGGCCTGGTTCACCACGCGGGAAACGGTCT
GATAAGAGACACCGGCATACTCTGCGACATCGTATAACGTTACTGGTTTCACATTCACCACCCTGAATTG
ACTCTCTTCCGGGCGCTATCATGCCATACCGCGAAAGGTTTTGCGCCATTCGATGGTGTCCGGGATCTCG
ACGCTCTCCCTTATGCG
Features (pLannotate 1.2.2; 20 found; start..end, strand, type, name):
    286..304     +  promoter       T7 promoter: promoter for bacteriophage T7 RNA polymerase
    305..329     +  protein_bind   lac operator: The lac repressor binds to the lac operator to inhibit transcription in E. coli. This inhibition can be relieved by adding lactose or isopropyl-β-D-thiogalactopyranoside (IPTG). lac repressor encoded by lacI
    344..366     +  RBS            RBS: efficient ribosome binding site from bacteriophage T7 gene 10 (Olins and Rangwala, 1989)
    389..460     +  CDS            ccdA (fragment): CCDA_ECO57 - Also known as H, letA. Experimental evidence at protein level: Swiss-Prot protein existence level 1. Antitoxin component of a type II toxin-antitoxin (TA) system which inhibits the post-segregational killing (PSK) of plasmid-free cells, also referred to as a plasmid addiction system. Binds to and blocks the activity of CcdB; will also remove bound CcdB protein from the CcdB-GyrA complex by forming a CcdA-CcdB complex, a process termed rejuvenation. Functions as a transcriptional corepressor for the ccdAB operon, repression also requires CcdB (By similarity). From Escherichia coli
    494..796     +  CDS            ccdB: CCDB_ECOLI - Also known as G, letB, letD. Experimental evidence at protein level: Swiss-Prot protein existence level 1. Toxic component of a type II toxin-antitoxin (TA) system, functioning in plasmid maintainence. Responsible for the post- segregational killing (PSK) of plasmid-free cells, also referred to as a plasmid addiction system. Half-life of over 2 hours. Cell killing by CcdB is accompanied by filamentation, defects in chromosome and plasmid segregation, defects in cell division, formation of anucleate cells, decreased DNA synthesis and plasmid loss. Interferes with the activity of DN
   1034..1052    +  CDS            9xHis (fragment): 9xHis affinity tag
   1065..1114    +  CDS            SET1 (fragment): solubility-enhancement tag derived from T7 phage gene 10B
   1122..1169    +  terminator     T7 terminator: transcription terminator for bacteriophage T7 RNA polymerase
   1206..1634    +  rep_origin     f1 ori (sequence partly withheld): f1 bacteriophage origin of replication; arrow indicates direction of (+) strand synthesis
   1687..1744    +  promoter       AmpR promoter (fragment): bla
   1753..2568    -  CDS            KanR: aminoglycoside phosphotransferase; aph(3')-Ia; confers resistance to kanamycin in bacteria or G418 (Geneticin®) in eukaryotes
   2690..3278    +  rep_origin     ori: high-copy-number ColE1/pMB1/pBR322/pUC origin of replication
   3464..3603    -  misc_feature   bom: basis of mobility region from pBR322
   3705..3896    -  CDS            rop: Rop protein, which maintains plasmids at low copy number; rop
   3913..4293    +  CDS            YPB1_ECOLX: Protein predicted: Swiss-Prot protein existence level 4. From Escherichia coli.
   4365..4656    -  CDS            TcR (fragment): tetracycline efflux protein; tet; confers resistance to tetracycline
   4671..4692    -  protein_bind   CAP binding site: CAP binding activates transcription in the presence of cAMP. E. coli catabolite activator protein
   4705..5787    -  CDS            lacI: lac repressor; lacI; The lac repressor binds to the lac operator to inhibit transcription in E. coli. This inhibition can be relieved by adding lactose or isopropyl-β-D-thiogalactopyranoside (IPTG).
   5788..5865    -  promoter       lacI promoter: lacI
   5873..260     -  CDS            TcR (fragment) (across the origin): tetracycline efflux protein; tet; confers resistance to tetracycline
