[The description below was written by a language model from this plasmid's Addgene catalogue record and pLannotate feature annotations shown in this document.]
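Description:
cwby0038 is a pET29-based bacterial expression plasmid (about 5.9 kb) designed as a Golden Gate assembly destination vector for high-throughput cloning of designed proteins. It carries a kanamycin resistance gene (aph(3')-Ia) for selection, a ColE1/pBR322-type origin together with the bom site and rop gene, an f1 phage origin, and a lacI repressor gene with its own promoter. Short tetracycline-resistance fragments and a predicted open reading frame in the annotation are backbone remnants with no evident functional role.

The expression cassette consists of a T7 promoter followed by a lac operator and the T7 gene 10 ribosome binding site, so transcription depends on T7 RNA polymerase and is IPTG-inducible. Downstream sits a ccdB dropout cassette (with an adjacent ccdA fragment) encoding the gyrase-targeting toxin. According to the stated purpose, this cassette carries its own promoter and is flanked by AGGA and TTCC Golden Gate overhangs. Replacing it with an insert removes the toxin, giving counter-selection against uncut or religated vector in ccdB-sensitive strains. An incoming coding sequence would be joined in frame to a C-terminal module described as a GS linker, HALC3_114, a SNAC element and a 6xHis tag, followed by the T7 terminator. The feature table detects the His tag but does not annotate HALC3_114 or SNAC, and the record does not explain what HALC3_114 is. SNAC is generally a short sequence permitting nickel-assisted chemical cleavage, which would allow tag removal. The "SET1" fragment hit near the terminator is probably native pET sequence derived from T7 rather than a deliberate solubility tag. The associated work concerns scaling experimental characterization of designed proteins.
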