Addgene plasmid #247388: cwby0038
Purpose: GGA cloning AGGA-promoter-ccdb-TTCC-GS-HALC3_114-SNAC-6xhis
Depositing lab: David Baker. Depositing organization: University of Washington. Publication: Accelerating protein design by scaling experimental characterization. Qian J, Milles LF, Wicky BIM, Ragotte RJ, Motmaen A, Borst AJ, Skotheim R, Ols S, Coventry B, Li X, Kibler RD, Goreshnik I, Exposit M, Lore K, Stewart L, Baker D. Nat Commun. 2026 Aug 20;17(1):9945. doi: 10.1038/s41467-026-76740-9. PubMed 42754580.
Backbone
  Vector backbone: pET29
  Vector type: Bacterial Expression
Growth in bacteria
  Bacterial resistance: Kanamycin, 50 μg/mL
  Growth temperature: 37°C
  Growth strain: NEB Stable
  Copy number: Unknown
Gene/Insert
  Gene/Insert name: ccdb
  Species: Synthetic
  Promoter: T7
  Cloning method: Golden Gate
Terms and licenses: Academic/Nonprofit Terms; Industry Terms: Not Available to Industry
Depositor comments: Please visit https://doi.org/10.1101/2025.08.05.668824 for bioRxiv preprint.
How to cite: cwby0038 was a gift from David Baker (Addgene plasmid # 247388 ; http://n2t.net/addgene:247388 ; RRID:Addgene_247388)
